>Addgene plasmid #66862 | pClneoEGFPC RSF-1 | addgene partial sequence | sequence record 118579 | T3 5'-GCAATTAACCCTCACTAAAGG-3'
TCCATATTTTGTTTCTTGAGATACTCGAGATTCACATAGTCCGGGTCTTCTCCCATGATAGCGTTCTTGA
TTGTTCCCGAGAAGAGCATACTGTCTGATGTTCCATACTCATCCTGGTTGCGAAGGAACTCTTCATCTAA
AGATGGATTGGTCTGAACCATCGGCTGCGCGGCTGCATCGGGAACCGAATGACCTCGTTGACGGAGTTCC
GCATCAAGATGATACCTGTATTGTTGATATTTCTGTTGAGTTTGGAAGACGTACTGCTTCTCCTCCATTC
CCAAAATTCGCAAGAAGTTTTCCAATTCGGGAATTTCAAAAGCGTCCCACAGAATGTCACCAGTGTCGTT
TTCCTGCAACACCAAAGCTCGGCCACAATGTGGGCTCTGCCAATTGAGCACAACTTTTAGAGGACACGCG
TCGTCAGATATTCTCGTTAGCTTTCTGTTCAATGTACATGTAGCCTCATCAGTAATCTGTTCGCACTCAT
AAAGTGCAAACTTCCTCGGGTTATCGGCAACTCGGAACTTCTTCAGCAGTGTTACAATCATTTTTCTCGC
AGTTGTCTTGCTATCGATATTTATCACTTTTGCAGTGTTTCTCGGTAAGAAAAATGAAGTAGTTGTTCTT
AAAGATGTGGTTTTTGCCGTCGACTTTGCAGTATTCACAACATCATAAACAGTTGGTGGAATGACTCCTT
GAACAACACTAATCGGTCGGCTCAAATTCATATTGACATGAATGTGACCTCCAAAGTTGACACCGTCCTC
ATGTAATGTGATTTCCATTCCCTTTGCCAAAGAGTTATAGGAATGGATTTTCCGTTCGAGATCCATTTCC
TTGTACTCATCAGTCCACTCAA
