>Addgene plasmid #66862 | pClneoEGFPC RSF-1 | addgene partial sequence | sequence record 124172 | EGFP-C 5'-CATGGTCCTGCTGGAGTTCGTG-3'
AGTCCGGCCGGACTCAGATCTCGAGCTCAAGCTTCGAATTCATGCTTCGGTCCGTTGTAAATAATAATGA
TAAAGCTAAAGAGAGTGAACAAGGTGTCCGTGTGGCGACTGACGACCCAACCTACCAATCATACGCCTTC
CAACCGTCGACATCTTCATCTAACATTAGCTGGTTCGGAGGTCTTCGAACAAAACTCTCACAATTGAGTC
TGTTTCCCGATTGGATGTCACAGTTGGGAATAAAATCGGACGACGAGAAAATGGAGACATCATCGACAAG
TAGCCCACAAAGTGAGCAATCAATTGGCGAGTACGATGAGAGTACACTCGTCTTTAGGCCAGTACAGCTT
GATCATTTTGGTGGAGCAGGGCAGGAGGATGATGGAGAGCAGGTTGATATCTGGGATTTCGGCGCCACAT
TTCTCGCCGATTTGGATTCGAACCACGTTTGGAATGATACAATAGAACGGCAACACTTTGGCCCTCTGAA
AGACCTGATAACAACTGGAGGAGGAGCAAATAAGATAAATAATCACAGCTTCAAAACACATTCCCTACTA
CATCCAACATGGTGCGACAAGTGCGGAGATTTCATTTGGGGTATTCTGAAGGAAGCGCTCAAGTGTGAAC
ATTGTAACTACACCTGCCATGCAAGATGTCGTGACTTAGTGACCCTTGACTGTAGATCTCCTGGAAGCTC
TCTCGCTTCTTCAACTGAATTTGACACAATTTATCCACAACTTGACGGTACTCTCGGAACCATTCCAAAA
GGTCTTATTCTTCCACCAGCAATGAGCTCTAGCACTGGATCTGATAAGGAA
