[The description below was written by a language model from this plasmid's Addgene catalogue record.]
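Description:
pClneoEGFPC RSF-1 is a mammalian expression plasmid built on the commercial pCIneo backbone, modified to carry an EGFP coding sequence upstream of the cloning site so that inserts are expressed as N-terminal GFP fusions. It is maintained in E. coli as a high-copy plasmid under ampicillin selection. A neomycin resistance marker allows G418 selection of transfected mammalian cells, so stable lines are possible in addition to transient expression. No feature table accompanies the record, so other backbone elements such as the origin of replication and polyadenylation signals are not itemised.

The insert is the Caenorhabditis elegans gene rsf-1, which encodes the nematode homolog of the Ras-association domain family protein 1 (RASSF1). It was cloned by restriction digestion between EcoRI and SmaI sites, both of which remain intact, placing it in frame downstream of EGFP. Transcription is driven by the CMV promoter, a strong constitutive promoter in most mammalian cell types. The cloned sequence differs from the GenBank reference protein at four positions: S18G, S229T, I403T and F563S. The record does not say whether these are natural variants or cloning artefacts, so they should be kept in mind when interpreting results.

The stated purpose is to express GFP-fused C. elegans RSF-1 in mammalian cells. The fluorescent tag allows the fusion protein to be followed by microscopy or detected through GFP. This fits the associated work characterising RSF-1 as a RASSF1 homolog, although the record does not list specific experiments.
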