Addgene plasmid #66862: pClneoEGFPC RSF-1
Purpose: Express GFP-fused C.elegans RSF-1 in mammalian cells
Depositing lab: Yutaka Hata. Publication: Characterization of RSF-1, the Caenorhabditis elegans homolog of the Ras-association domain family protein 1. Iwasa H, Kuroyanagi H, Maimaiti S, Ikeda M, Nakagawa K, Hata Y. Exp Cell Res. 2013 Feb 1;319(3):1-11. doi: 10.1016/j.yexcr.2012.10.008. Epub 2012 Oct 26. PubMed 23103556.
Backbone
  Vector backbone: pClneo
  Backbone manufacturer: Promega
  Vector type: Mammalian Expression
  Selectable markers: Neomycin (select with G418)
Growth in bacteria
  Bacterial resistance: Ampicillin, 100 μg/mL
  Growth temperature: 37°C
  Growth strain: Top10
  Copy number: High Copy
Gene/Insert
  Gene/Insert name: RSF-1
  Species: C. elegans (nematode)
  Mutation: S18G, S229T, I403T and F563S mutations in RSF-1 compared to GenBank reference sequence NP_001022361.1
  Entrez Gene: rsf-1 (a.k.a. CELE_T24F1.3)
  Promoter: CMV
  Tag / fusion protein: GFP (N terminal on backbone)
  Cloning method: Restriction Enzyme; 5′ cloning site EcoRI (not destroyed); 3′ cloning site SmaI (not destroyed)
  Sequencing primers: 5′ EGFP-C; 3′ T3
Terms and licenses: Academic/Nonprofit Terms; Industry Terms: Not Available to Industry
How to cite: pClneoEGFPC RSF-1 was a gift from Yutaka Hata (Addgene plasmid # 66862 ; http://n2t.net/addgene:66862 ; RRID:Addgene_66862)
